Addgene plasmid #36397: YFP B1 in pcDNA3.1
Depositing lab: Narasimhan Gautam. Depositing organization: Washington University in Saint Louis. Publication: A fluorescence resonance energy transfer-based sensor indicates that receptor access to a G protein is unrestricted in a living mammalian cell. Azpiazu I, Gautam N. J Biol Chem. 2004 Jun 25;279(26):27709-18. Epub 2004 Apr 12. 10.1074/jbc.M403712200 PubMed 15078878.
Backbone
  Vector backbone: pcDNA3.1
  Backbone manufacturer: Invitrogen
  Backbone size w/o insert (bp): 5428
  Total vector size (bp): 7183
  Vector type: Mammalian Expression
  Selectable markers: Neomycin (select with G418)
Growth in bacteria
  Bacterial resistance: Ampicillin, 100 μg/mL
  Growth temperature: 37°C
  Growth strain: DH5alpha
  Copy number: High Copy
Gene/Insert
  Gene/Insert name: G protein B1 (alt name: GNB1)
  Species: B. taurus (bovine)
  Insert size (bp): 1023
  GenBank ID: NM_175777
  Entrez Gene: GNB1 (a.k.a. HG2A)
  Promoter: cmv
  Tag / fusion protein: YFP (N terminal on backbone)
  Cloning method: Restriction Enzyme; 5′ cloning site SpeI (not destroyed); 3′ cloning site XbaI (not destroyed)
  Sequencing primers: 5′ T7 primer; 3′ BGH reverse primer
Terms and licenses: Academic/Nonprofit Terms; Industry Terms: Not Available to Industry
How to cite: YFP B1 in pcDNA3.1 was a gift from Narasimhan Gautam (Addgene plasmid # 36397 ; http://n2t.net/addgene:36397 ; RRID:Addgene_36397)
