[The description below was written by a language model from this plasmid's Addgene catalogue record.]
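Description:
YFP B1 in pcDNA3.1 is a mammalian expression plasmid built on the Invitrogen pcDNA3.1 backbone, with a recorded total size of about 7.2 kb. It is maintained as a high-copy plasmid in E. coli under ampicillin selection. It also carries a neomycin resistance marker, so transfected mammalian cells can be selected with G418 if stable lines are wanted. No feature table accompanies the record, so the finer backbone elements (origins, polyadenylation signals) are not itemised. The listed sequencing primers, T7 forward and BGH reverse, fit the standard pcDNA3.1 layout, in which the expression cassette sits between a T7 priming site and the bovine growth hormone polyadenylation region.

The payload is the bovine G protein β1 subunit (GNB1), an insert of roughly 1 kb cloned between SpeI and XbaI sites, both of which were preserved. The CMV promoter drives strong constitutive expression in mammalian cells. Yellow fluorescent protein is fused to the N terminus of β1, and the tag is recorded as residing on the backbone side of the cloning junction. The product is therefore a YFP-Gβ1 fusion whose location and proximity to other labelled proteins can be followed optically in living cells.

The associated publication describes a fluorescence resonance energy transfer-based sensor used to examine receptor access to a G protein in living mammalian cells. In such a sensor, YFP-β1 would plausibly act as one FRET partner alongside another fluorescently tagged G protein subunit, with changes in energy transfer reporting heterotrimer activation or rearrangement. The record does not specify the partner construct or the particular YFP variant used.
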