>Addgene plasmid #36397 | YFP B1 in pcDNA3.1 | depositor partial sequence | sequence record 45552 | pcDNA3.1
GACGGATCGGGAGATCTCCCGATCCCCTATGGTGCACTCTCAGTACAATCTGCTCTGATGCCGCATAGTT
AAGCCAGTATCTGCTCCCTGCTTGTGTGTTGGAGGTCGCTGAGTAGTGCGCGAGCAAAATTTAAGCTACA
ACAAGGCAAGGCTTGACCGACAATTGCATGAAGAATCTGCTTAGGGTTAGGCGTTTTGCGCTGCTTCGCG
ATGTACGGGCCAGATATACGCGTTGACATTGATTATTGACTAGTTATTAATAGTAATCAATTACGGGGTC
ATTAGTTCATAGCCCATATATGGAGTTCCGCGTTACATAACTTACGGTAAATGGCCCGCCTGGCTGACCG
CCCAACGACCCCCGCCCATTGACGTCAATAATGACGTATGTTCCCATAGTAACGCCAATAGGGACTTTCC
ATTGACGTCAATGGGTGGAGTATTTACGGTAAACTGCCCACTTGGCAGTACATCAAGTGTATCATATGCC
AAGTACGCCCCCTATTGACGTCAATGACGGTAAATGGCCCGCCTGGCATTATGCCCAGTACATGACCTTA
TGGGACTTTCCTACTTGGCAGTACATCTACGTATTAGTCATCGCTATTACCATGGTGATGCGGTTTTGGC
AGTACATCAATGGGCGTGGATAGCGGTTTGACTCACGGGGATTTCCAAGTCTCCACCCCATTGACGTCAA
TGGGAGTTTGTTTTGGCACCAAAATCAACGGGACTTTCCAAAATGTCGTAACAACTCCGCCCCATTGACG
CAAATGGGCGGTAGGCGTGTACGGTGGGAGGTCTATATAAGCAGAGCTCTCTGGCTAACTAGAGAACCCA
CTGCTTACTGGCTTATCGAAATTAATACGACTCACTATAGGGAGACCCAAGCTGGCTAGCGTTTAAACTT
AAGCTTGGTACCGAGCTCGGATCCACTAGTCCAGTGTGGTGGAATTCTGCAGATATCCAGCACAGTGGCG
GCCGCTCGAGTCTAGAGGGCCCGTTTAAACCCGCTGATCAGCCTCGACTGTGCCTTCTAGTTGCCAGCCA
TCTGTTGTTTGCCCCTCCCCCGTGCCTTCCTTGACCCTGGAAGGTGCCACTCCCACTGTCCTTTCCTAAT
AAAATGAGGAAATTGCATCGCATTGTCTGAGTAGGTGTCATTCTATTCTGGGGGGTGGGGTGGGGCAGGA
CAGCAAGGGGGAGGATTGGGAAGACAATAGCAGGCATGCTGGGGATGCGGTGGGCTCTATGGCTTCTGAG
GCGGAAAGAACCAGCTGGGGCTCTAGGGGGTATCCCC
[124 nt withheld, positions 1298-1421]
C
[91 nt withheld, positions 1423-1513]
A
[49 nt withheld, positions 1515-1563]
CCTTTGACGTTGGAGTCCACGTTCTTT
[37 nt withheld, positions 1591-1627]
ACCCTATCTCGGTCTATTCTTTTGATTTATAAGGGATTTTGCCGATTTCGGCCTATTGGTTAAAAAATGA
GCTGATTTAACAAAAATTTAACGCGAATTAATTCTGTGGAATGTGTGTCAGTTAGGGTGTGGAAAGTCCC
CAGGCTCCCCAGCAGGCAGAAGTATGCAAAGCATGCATCTCAATTAGTCAGCAACCAGGTGTGGAAAGTC
CCCAGGCTCCCCAGCAGGCAGAAGTATGCAAAGCATGCATCTCAATTAGTCAGCAACCATAGTCCCGCCC
CTAACTCCGCCCATCCCGCCCCTAACTCCGCCCAGTTCCGCCCATTCTCCGCCCCATGGCTGACTAATTT
TTTTTATTTATGCAGAGGCCGAGGCCGCCTCTGCCTCTGAGCTATTCCAGAAGTAGTGAGGAGGCTTTTT
TGGAGGCCTAGGCTTTTGCAAAAAGCTCCCGGGAGCTTGTATATCCATTTTCGGATCTGATCAAGAGACA
GGATGAGGATCGTTTCGCATGATTGAACAAGATGGATTGCACGCAGGTTCTCCGGCCGCTTGGGTGGAGA
GGCTATTCGGCTATGACTGGGCACAACAGACAATCGGCTGCTCTGATGCCGCCGTGTTCCGGCTGTCAGC
GCAGGGGCGCCCGGTTCTTTTTGTCAAGACCGACCTGTCCGGTGCCCTGAATGAACTGCAGGACGAGGCA
GCGCGGCTATCGTGGCTGGCCACGACGGGCGTTCCTTGCGCAGCTGTGCTCGACGTTGTCACTGAAGCGG
GAAGGGACTGGCTGCTATTGGGCGAAGTGCCGGGGCAGGATCTCCTGTCATCTCACCTTGCTCCTGCCGA
GAAAGTATCCATCATGGCTGATGCAATGCGGCGGCTGCATACGCTTGATCCGGCTACCTGCCCATTCGAC
CACCAAGCGAAACATCGCATCGAGCGAGCACGTACTCGGATGGAAGCCGGTCTTGTCGATCAGGATGATC
TGGACGAAGAGCATCAGGGGCTCGCGCCAGCCGAACTGTTCGCCAGGCTCAAGGCGCGCATGCCCGACGG
CGAGGATCTCGTCGTGACCCATGGCGATGCCTGCTTGCCGAATATCATGGTGGAAAATGGCCGCTTTTCT
GGATTCATCGACTGTGGCCGGCTGGGTGTGGCGGACCGCTATCAGGACATAGCGTTGGCTACCCGTGATA
TTGCTGAAGAGCTTGGCGGCGAATGGGCTGACCGCTTCCTCGTGCTTTACGGTATCGCCGCTCCCGATTC
GCAGCGCATCGCCTTCTATCGCCTTCTTGACGAGTTCTTCTGAGCGGGACTCTGGGGTTCGAAATGACCG
ACCAAGCGACGCCCAACCTGCCATCACGAGATTTCGATTCCACCGCCGCCTTCTATGAAAGGTTGGGCTT
CGGAATCGTTTTCCGGGACGCCGGCTGGATGATCCTCCAGCGCGGGGATCTCATGCTGGAGTTCTTCGCC
CACCCCAACTTGTTTATTGCAGCTTATAATGGTTACAAATAAAGCAATAGCATCACAAATTTCACAAATA
AAGCATTTTTTTCACTGCATTCTAGTTGTGGTTTGTCCAAACTCATCAATGTATCTTATCATGTCTGTAT
ACCGTCGACCTCTAGCTAGAGCTTGGCGTAATCATGGTCATAGCTGTTTCCTGTGTGAAATTGTTATCCG
CTCACAATTCCACACAACATACGAGCCGGAAGCATAAAGTGTAAAGCCTGGGGTGCCTAATGAGTGAGCT
AACTCACATTAATTGCGTTGCGCTCACTGCCCGCTTTCCAGTCGGGAAACCTGTCGTGCCAGCTGCATTA
ATGAATCGGCCAACGCGCGGGGAGAGGCGGTTTGCGTATTGGGCGCTCTTCCGCTTCCTCGCTCACTGAC
TCGCTGCGCTCGGTCGTTCGGCTGCGGCGAGCGGTATCAGCTCACTCAAAGGCGGTAATACGGTTATCCA
CAGAATCAGGGGATAACGCAGGAAAGAACATGTGAGCAAAAGGCCAGCAAAAGGCCAGGAACCGTAAAAA
GGCCGCGTTGCTGGCGTTTTTCCATAGGCTCCGCCCCCCTGACGAGCATCACAAAAATCGACGCTCAAGT
CAGAGGTGGCGAAACCCGACAGGACTATAAAGATACCAGGCGTTTCCCCCTGGAAGCTCCCTCGTGCGCT
CTCCTGTTCCGACCCTGCCGCTTACCGGATACCTGTCCGCCTTTCTCCCTTCGGGAAGCGTGGCGCTTTC
TCATAGCTCACGCTGTAGGTATCTCAGTTCGGTGTAGGTCGTTCGCTCCAAGCTGGGCTGTGTGCACGAA
CCCCCCGTTCAGCCCGACCGCTGCGCCTTATCCGGTAACTATCGTCTTGAGTCCAACCCGGTAAGACACG
ACTTATCGCCACTGGCAGCAGCCACTGGTAACAGGATTAGCAGAGCGAGGTATGTAGGCGGTGCTACAGA
GTTCTTGAAGTGGTGGCCTAACTACGGCTACACTAGAAGAACAGTATTTGGTATCTGCGCTCTGCTGAAG
CCAGTTACCTTCGGAAAAAGAGTTGGTAGCTCTTGATCCGGCAAACAAACCACCGCTGGTAGCGGTTTTT
TTGTTTGCAAGCAGCAGATTACGCGCAGAAAAAAAGGATCTCAAGAAGATCCTTTGATCTTTTCTACGGG
GTCTGACGCTCAGTGGAACGAAAACTCACGTTAAGGGATTTTGGTCATGAGATTATCAAAAAGGATCTTC
ACCTAGATCCTTTTAAATTAAAAATGAAGTTTTAAATCAATCTAAAGTATATATGAGTAAACTTGGTCTG
ACAGTTACCAATGCTTAATCAGTGAGGCACCTATCTCAGCGATCTGTCTATTTCGTTCATCCATAGTTGC
CTGACTCCCCGTCGTGTAGATAACTACGATACGGGAGGGCTTACCATCTGGCCCCAGTGCTGCAATGATA
CCGCGAGACCCACGCTCACCGGCTCCAGATTTATCAGCAATAAACCAGCCAGCCGGAAGGGCCGAGCGCA
GAAGTGGTCCTGCAACTTTATCCGCCTCCATCCAGTCTATTAATTGTTGCCGGGAAGCTAGAGTAAGTAG
TTCGCCAGTTAATAGTTTGCGCAACGTTGTTGCCATTGCTACAGGCATCGTGGTGTCACGCTCGTCGTTT
GGTATGGCTTCATTCAGCTCCGGTTCCCAACGATCAAGGCGAGTTACATGATCCCCCATGTTGTGCAAAA
AAGCGGTTAGCTCCTTCGGTCCTCCGATCGTTGTCAGAAGTAAGTTGGCCGCAGTGTTATCACTCATGGT
TATGGCAGCACTGCATAATTCTCTTACTGTCATGCCATCCGTAAGATGCTTTTCTGTGACTGGTGAGTAC
TCAACCAAGTCATTCTGAGAATAGTGTATGCGGCGACCGAGTTGCTCTTGCCCGGCGTCAATACGGGATA
ATACCGCGCCACATAGCAGAACTTTAAAAGTGCTCATCATTGGAAAACGTTCTTCGGGGCGAAAACTCTC
AAGGATCTTACCGCTGTTGAGATCCAGTTCGATGTAACCCACTCGTGCACCCAACTGATCTTCAGCATCT
TTTACTTTCACCAGCGTTTCTGGGTGAGCAAAAACAGGAAGGCAAAATGCCGCAAAAAAGGGAATAAGGG
CGACACGGAAATGTTGAATACTCATACTCTTCCTTTTTCAATATTATTGAAGCATTTATCAGGGTTATTG
TCTCATGAGCGGATACATATTTGAATGTATTTAGAAAAATAAACAAATAGGGGTTCCGCGCACATTTCCC
CGAAAAGTGCCACCTGACGTC
