>Addgene plasmid #36397 | YFP B1 in pcDNA3.1 | depositor partial sequence | sequence record 45553 | YFP BETA 1
GGATCCATGAGTAAAGGAGAAGAACTTTTCACTGGAGTTGTCCCAATTCTTGTTGAATTAGATGGTGATG
TTAATGGGCACAAATTTTCTGTCAGTGGAGAGGGTGAAGGTGATGCAACATACGGAAAACTTACCCTTAA
ATTTATTTGCACTACTGGAAAACTACCTGTTCCATGGCCAACACTTGTCACTACTTTCGGTTATGGTCTT
ATGTGCTTTGCAAGATACCCAGATCATATGAAACAGCATGACTTTTTCAAGAGTGCCATGCCCGAAGGTT
ATGTACAGGAAAGAACTATATTTTTCAAAGATGACGGGAACTACAAGACACGTGCTGAAGTCAAGTTTGA
AGGTGATACCCTTGTTAATAGAATCGAGTTAAAAGGTATTGATTTTAAAGAAGATGGAAACATTCTTGGA
CACAAATTGGAGTACAACTATAACTCACACAATGTATACATCATGGCAGACAAACAAAAGAATGGAATCA
AAGTTAACTTCAAAATTAGACACAACATTGAAGATGGAAGCGTTCAACTAGCAGACCATTATCAACAAAA
TACTCCAATTGGCGATGGCCCTGTCCTTTTACCAGACAACCATTACCTGTCCTATCAATCTAAGCTTTCG
AAAGATCCCAACGAAAAGAGAGACCACATGGTCCTTCTTGAGTTTGTAACAGCTGCTGGGATTACACATG
GCATGGATGAACTATACAAAACTAGTATGAGTGAACTTGACCAGTTACGGCAGGAGGCCGAACAGCTTAA
AAACCAAATTAGAGATGCTCGGAAGGCGTGTGCAGATGCGACTCTCTCTCAGATCACAAACAACATCGAC
CCTGTGGGAAGAATCCAGATGCGCACCAGGAGGACGCTGAGGGGACACTTGGCCAAGATCTATGCCATGC
ACTGGGGCACCGACTCCAGGCTTCTACTCAGTGCCTCGCAGGATGGTAAACTTATTATCTGGGACAGCTA
CACCACAAACAAGGTCCATGCCATCCCTCTGCGCTCCTCGTGGGTCATGACGTGCGCTTATGCCCCTTCT
GGGAACTACGTGGCCTGTGGAGGCCTGGATAACATCTGCTCCATTTACAATCTGAAAACTCGTGAAGGGA
ATGTACGTGTGAGTCGTGAGCTGGCTGGACACACAGGTTACCTGTCCTGCTGCCGTTTTCTGGATGACAA
TCAGATTGTTACCAGCTCTGGAGACACCACCTGTGCCCTGTGGGACATCGAGACTGGCCAGCAGACGACC
ACATTCACTGGACACACCGGAGACGTCATGAGCCTTTCACTCGCTCCGGACACCAGACTGTTTGTCTCTG
GTGCTTGTGACGCTTCAGCCAAACTCTGGGACGTGCGAGAAGGGATGTGCCGGCAAACCTTCACCGGCCA
TGAGTCCGATATCAATGCCATCTGTTTCTTCCCGAACGGCAATGCATTTGCCACTGGCTCAGACGATGCC
ACCTGCCGGCTGTTCGACCTCCGTGCGGACCAGGAGCTCATGACCTACTCCCATGACAACATCATCTGCG
GGATCACCTCCGTCTCCTTCTCCAAGAGCGGGCGCCTCCTTCTCGCAGGGTACGACGACTTCAACTGCAA
CGTCTGGGACGCCCTCAAGGCCGACAGGGCAGGGGTCTTGGCCGGGCATGACAACCGCGTGAGCTGCCTG
GGGGTAACTGATGACGGGATGGCCGTGGCGACGGGATCCTGGGACAGCTTCCTCAAAATCTGGAACTAAT
CTAGA
