>Addgene plasmid #36397 | YFP B1 in pcDNA3.1 | addgene partial sequence | sequence record 58013 | GFP_F
ATGACTATACAAGGTACCATGAGTGAGCTTGACCAGTTACGGCAGGAGGCCGAGCAACTTAAGAACCAGA
TTCGAGACGCCAGGAAAGCATGTGCAGATGCAACTCTCTCTCAGATCACAAACAACATCGACCCAGTGGG
AAGAATCCAAATGCGCACGAGGAGGACACTGCGGGGGCACCTGGCCAAGATCTACGCCATGCACTGGGGC
ACAGACTCCAGGCTTCTCGTCAGTGCCTCGCAGGATGGTAAACTTATCATCTGGGACAGCTACACCACCA
ACAAGGTCCACGCCATCCCTCTGCGCTCCTCCTGGGTCATGACCTGTGCATATGCCCCTTCTGGGAACTA
TGTGGCCTGCGGTGGCCTGGATAACATTTGCTCCATTTACAATCTGAAAACTCGTGAGGGGAACGTGCGC
GTGAGTCGTGAGCTGGCAGGACACACAGGTTACCTGTCCTGCTGCCGATTCCTGGATGACAATCAGATCG
TCACCAGCTCTGGAGACACCACGTGTGCCCTGTGGGACATCGAGACCGGCCAGCAGACGACCACGTTTAC
CGGACACACTGGAGATGTCATGAGCCTTTCTCTTGCTCCTGACACCAGACTGTTCGTCTCTGGTGCTTGT
GATGCTTCAGCCAAACTCTGGGATGTGCGAGAAGGCATGTGCCGGCAGACCTTCACTGGCCACGAGTCTG
ACATCAATGCCATTTGCTTCTTTCCAAATGGCAATGCATTTGCCACTGGCTCAGACGACGCCACCTGCAG
GCTGTTTGACCTTCGTGCTGACCAGGAGCTCATGACTTACTCCCATGACAACATCATCTGCGGGATCACC
TCTGTCTCCTTCTCCAAGAGCGGGCGCCTCCTCCTTGCTGGGTACGACGACTTCAACTGCAACGTCTGGG
A
