>Addgene plasmid #36397 | YFP B1 in pcDNA3.1 | addgene partial sequence | sequence record 58203 | CMV-F 5'-CGCAAATGGGCGGTAGGCGTG-3'
AGCAGAGCTCTCTGGCTAACTAGAGAACCCACTGCTTACTGGCTTATCGAAATTAATACGACTCACTATA
GGGAGACCCAAGCTGGCTAGCATGAGTAAAGGAGAAGAACTTTTCACTGGAGTTGTCCCAATTCTTGTTG
AATTAGATGGTGATGTTAATGGGCACAAATTTTCTGTCAGTGGAGAGGGTGAAGGTGATGCAACATACGG
AAAACTTACCCTTAAATTTATTTGCACTACTGGAAAACTACCTGTTCCATGGCCAACACTTGTCACTACT
TTCGGTTATGGTCTTATGTGCTTTGCAAGATACCCAGATCATATGAAACAGCATGACTTTTTCAAGAGTG
CCATGCCCGAAGGTTATGTACAGGAAAGAACTATATTTTTCAAAGATGACGGGAACTACAAGACACGTGC
TGAAGTCAAGTTTGAAGGTGATACCCTTGTTAATAGAATCGAGTTAAAAGGTATTGATTTTAAAGAAGAT
GGAAACATTCTTGGACACAAATTGGAGTACAACTATAACTCACACAATGTATACATCATGGCAGACAAAC
AAAAGAATGGAATCAAAGTTAACTTCAAAATTAGACACAACATTGAAGATGGAAGCGTTCAACTAGCAGA
CCATTATCAACAAAATACTCCAATTGGCGATGGCCCTGTCCTTTTACCAGACAACCATTACCTGTCCTAT
CAATCTAAGCTTTCGAAAGATCCCAACGAAAAGAGAGACCACATGGTCCTTCTTGAGTTTGTAACAGCTG
CTGGGATTACACATGGCATGGATGAACTATACAAAGGTACCATGAGTGAGCTTGACCAGTTAC
